>Addgene plasmid #245901 | GFP-CDKL5(isoform-2) | addgene full sequence | sequence record 491146 | Addgene NGS Result
TTGAGATCCTTTTTTTCTGCGCGTAATCTGCTGCTTGCAAACAAAAAAACCACCGCTACCAGCGGTGGTT
TGTTTGCCGGATCAAGAGCTACCAACTCTTTTTCCGAAGGTAACTGGCTTCAGCAGAGCGCAGATACCAA
ATACTGTTCTTCTAGTGTAGCCGTAGTTAGGCCACCACTTCAAGAACTCTGTAGCACCGCCTACATACCT
CGCTCTGCTAATCCTGTTACCAGTGGCTGCTGCCAGTGGCGATAAGTCGTGTCTTACCGGGTTGGACTCA
AGACGATAGTTACCGGATAAGGCGCAGCGGTCGGGCTGAACGGGGGGTTCGTGCACACAGCCCAGCTTGG
AGCGAACGACCTACACCGAACTGAGATACCTACAGCGTGAGCTATGAGAAAGCGCCACGCTTCCCGAAGG
GAGAAAGGCGGACAGGTATCCGGTAAGCGGCAGGGTCGGAACAGGAGAGCGCACGAGGGAGCTTCCAGGG
GGAAACGCCTGGTATCTTTATAGTCCTGTCGGGTTTCGCCACCTCTGACTTGAGCGTCGATTTTTGTGAT
GCTCGTCAGGGGGGCGGAGCCTATGGAAAAACGCCAGCAACGCGGCCTTTTTACGGTTCCTGGCCTTTTG
CTGGCCTTTTGCTCACATGTTCTTTCCTGCGTTATCCCCTGATTCTGTGGATAACCGTATTACCGCCATG
CATTAGTTATTAATAGTAATCAATTACGGGGTCATTAGTTCATAGCCCATATATGGAGTTCCGCGTTACA
TAACTTACGGTAAATGGCCCGCCTGGCTGACCGCCCAACGACCCCCGCCCATTGACGTCAATAATGACGT
ATGTTCCCATAGTAACGCCAATAGGGACTTTCCATTGACGTCAATGGGTGGAGTATTTACGGTAAACTGC
CCACTTGGCAGTACATCAAGTGTATCATATGCCAAGTACGCCCCCTATTGACGTCAATGACGGTAAATGG
CCCGCCTGGCATTATGCCCAGTACATGACCTTATGGGACTTTCCTACTTGGCAGTACATCTACGTATTAG
TCATCGCTATTACCATGGTGATGCGGTTTTGGCAGTACATCAATGGGCGTGGATAGCGGTTTGACTCACG
GGGATTTCCAAGTCTCCACCCCATTGACGTCAATGGGAGTTTGTTTTGGCACCAAAATCAACGGGACTTT
CCAAAATGTCGTAACAACTCCGCCCCATTGACGCAAATGGGCGGTAGGCGTGTACGGTGGGAGGTCTATA
TAAGCAGAGCTGGTTTAGTGAACCGTCAGATCCGCTAGACCATGGCTTCCGGCCTGAACGACATCTTCGA
GGCTCAGAAAATCGAATGGCACGAAGGAGGCGGACCGGTCGCCACCATGGTGAGCAAGGGCGAGGAGCTG
TTCACCGGGGTGGTGCCCATCCTGGTCGAGCTGGACGGCGACGTAAACGGCCACAAGTTCAGCGTGTCCG
GCGAGGGCGAGGGCGATGCCACCTACGGCAAGCTGACCCTGAAGTTCATCTGCACCACCGGCAAGCTGCC
CGTGCCCTGGCCCACCCTCGTGACCACCCTGACCTACGGCGTGCAGTGCTTCAGCCGCTACCCCGACCAC
ATGAAGCAGCACGACTTCTTCAAGTCCGCCATGCCCGAAGGCTACGTCCAGGAGCGCACCATCTTCTTCA
AGGACGACGGCAACTACAAGACCCGCGCCGAGGTGAAGTTCGAGGGCGACACCCTGGTGAACCGCATCGA
GCTGAAGGGCATCGACTTCAAGGAGGACGGCAACATCCTGGGGCACAAGCTGGAGTACAACTACAACAGC
CACAACGTCTATATCATGGCCGACAAGCAGAAGAACGGCATCAAGGTGAACTTCAAGATCCGCCACAACA
TCGAGGACGGCAGCGTGCAGCTCGCCGACCACTACCAGCAGAACACCCCCATCGGCGACGGCCCCGTGCT
GCTGCCCGACAACCACTACCTGAGCACCCAGTCCGCCCTGAGCAAAGACCCCAACGAGAAGCGCGATCAC
ATGGTCCTGCTGGAGTTCGTGACCGCCGCCGGGATCACTCTCGGCATGGACGAGCTGTACAAGTCCGGAC
TCAGATCTCGAGACATGAAGATTCCTAACATTGGTGATGTGATGAATAAATTTGAGATCCTTGGGGTTGT
AGGTGAAGGAGCCTATGGAGTTGTACTTAAATGCAGACACAAGGAAACACATGAAATTGTGGCGATCAAG
AAATTCAAGGACAGTGAAGAAAATGAAGAAGTCAAAGAAACGACTTTACGAGAGCTTAAAATGCTTCGGA
CTCTCAAGCAGGAAAACATTGTGGAGTTGAAGGAAGCATTTCGTCGGAGGGGAAAGTTGTACTTGGTGTT
TGAGTATGTTGAAAAAAATATGCTCGAATTGCTGGAAGAAATGCCAAATGGAGTTCCACCTGAGAAAGTA
AAAAGCTACATCTATCAGCTAATCAAGGCTATTCACTGGTGCCATAAGAATGATATTGTCCATCGAGATA
TAAAACCAGAAAATCTCTTAATCAGCCACAATGATGTCCTAAAACTGTGTGACTTTGGTTTTGCTCGTAA
TCTGTCAGAAGGCAATAATGCTAATTACACAGAGTACGTTGCCACCAGATGGTATCGGTCCCCAGAACTC
TTACTTGGCGCTCCCTATGGAAAGTCCGTGGACATGTGGTCGGTGGGCTGTATTCTTGGGGAGCTTAGCG
ATGGACAGCCTTTATTTCCTGGAGAAAGTGAAATTGACCAACTTTTTACTATTCAGAAGGTGCTAGGACC
ACTTCCATCTGAGCAGATGAAGCTTTTCTACAGTAATCCTCGCTTCCATGGGCTCCGGTTTCCAGCTGTT
AACCATCCTCAGTCCTTGGAAAGAAGATACCTTGGAATTTTGAATAGTGTTCTACTTGACCTAATGAAGA
ATTTACTGAAGTTGGACCCAGCTGACAGATACTTGACAGAACAGTGTTTGAATCACCCTACATTTCAAAC
CCAGAGACTTCTGGATCGTTCTCCTTCAAGGTCAGCAAAAAGAAAACCTTACCATGTGGAAAGCAGCACA
TTGTCTAATAGAAACCAAGCCGGCAAAAGTACTGCTTTGCAGTCTCACCACAGATCTAACAGCAAGGACA
TCCAGAACCTGAGTGTAGGCCTGCCCCGGGCTGACGAAGGTCTCCCTGCCAATGAAAGCTTCCTAAATGG
AAACCTTGCTGGAGCTAGTCTTAGTCCACTGCACACCAAAACCTACCAAGCAAGCAGCCAGCCTGGGTCT
ACCAGCAAAGATCTCACCAACAACAACATACCACACCTTCTTAGCCCAAAAGAAGCCAAGTCAAAAACAG
AGTTTGATTTTAATATTGACCCAAAGCCTTCAGAAGGCCCAGGGACAAAGTACCTCAAGTCAAACAGCAG
ATCTCAGCAGAACCGCCACTCATTCATGGAAAGCTCTCAAAGCAAAGCTGGGACACTGCAGCCCAATGAA
AAGCAGAGTCGGCATAGCTATATTGACACAATTCCCCAGTCCACTAGGAGTCCCTCCTACAGGACCAAGG
CCAAAAGCCATGGGGCACTGAGTGACTCCAAGTCTGTGAGCAACCTTTCTGAAGCCAGGGCCCAAATTGC
GGAGCCCAGTACCAGTAGGTACTTCCCATCTAGCTGCTTAGACTTGAATTCTCCCACCAGCCCAACCCCC
ACCAGACACAGTGACACGAGAACTTTGCTCAGCCCTTCTGGAAGAAATAACCGAAATGAGGGAACGCTGG
ACTCACGTCGAACCACAACCAGACATTCTAAGACGATGGGGGAATTGAAGCTGCCGGAGCACATGGACAG
TAGCCATTCCCATTCACTGTCTGCACCTCACGAATCTTTTTCTTATGGACTGGGCTACACCAGCCCCTTT
TCTTCCCAGCAACGTCCTCATAGGCATTCTATGTATGTGACCCGTGACAAAGTGAGAGCCAAGGGCTTGG
ATGGAAGCTTGAGCATAGGGCAAGGGATGGCAGCTAGAGCCAACAGCCTGCAACTCTTGTCACCCCAGCC
TGGAGAACAGCTCCCTCCAGAGATGACTGTGGCAAGATCTTCGGTCAAAGAGACCTCCAGAGAAGGCACC
TCTTCCTTCCATACACGCCAGAAGTCTGAGGGTGGAGTGTATCATGACCCACACTCTGATGATGGCACAG
CCCCCAAAGAAAATAGACACCTATACAATGATCCTGTGCCAAGGAGAGTTGGTAGCTTTTACAGAGTGCC
ATCTCCACGTCCAGACAATTCTTTCCATGAAAATAATGTGTCAACTAGAGTTTCTTCTCTACCATCAGAG
AGCAGTTCTGGAACCAACCACTCAAAAAGACAACCAGCATTCGATCCATGGAAAAGTCCTGAAAATATTA
GTCATTCAGAGCAACTCAAGGAAAAAGAGAAGCAAGGATTTTTCAGGTCAATGAAAAAGAAAAAGAAGAA
ATCTCAAACAGTACCCAATTCCGACAGCCCTGATCTTCTGACGTTGCAGAAATCCATTCATTCTGCTAGC
ACTCCAAGCAGCAGACCAAAGGAGTGGCGCCCCGAGAAGATCTCAGATCTGCAGACCCAAAGCCAGCCAT
TAAAATCACTGCGCAAGTTGTTACATCTCTCTTCGGCCTCAAATCACCCGGCTTCCTCAGATCCCCGCTT
CCAGCCCTTAACAGCTCAACAAACCAAAAATTCCTTCTCAGAAATTCGGATTCACCCCCTGAGCCAGGCC
TCTGGCGGGAGCAGCAACATCCGGCAGGAACCCGCACCGAAGGGCAGGCCAGCCCTCCAGCTGCCAGACG
GTGGATGTGATGGCAGAAGACAGAGACACCATTCTGGACCCCAAGATAGACGCTTCATGTTAAGGACGAC
AGAACAACAAGGAGAATACTTCTGCTGTGGTGACCCAAAGAAGCCTCACACTCCGTGCGTCCCAAACCGA
GCCCTTCATCGTCCAATCTCCAGTCCTGCTCCCTATCCAGTACTCCAGGTCCGAGGCACTTCCATGTGCC
CGACACTCCAGGTCCGAGGCACTGATGCTTTCAGCTGCCCAACCCAGCAATCCGGGTTCTCTTTCTTCGT
GAGACACGTTATGAGGGAAGCCCTGATTCACAGGGCCCAGGTAAACCAAGCTGCGCTCCTGACATACCAT
GAGAATGCGGCACTGACGGGCAAGTAAGGATCCACCGGATCTAGATAACTGATCATAATCAGCCATACCA
CATTTGTAGAGGTTTTACTTGCTTTAAAAAACCTCCCACACCTCCCCCTGAACCTGAAACATAAAATGAA
TGCAATTGTTGTTGTTAACTTGTTTATTGCAGCTTATAATGGTTACAAATAAAGCAATAGCATCACAAAT
TTCACAAATAAAGCATTTTTTTCACTGCATTCTAGTTGTGGTTTGTCCAAACTCATCAATGTATCTTAAC
GCGTAAATTGTAAGCGTTAATATTTTGTTAAAATTCGCGTTAAATTTTTGTTAAATCAGCTCATTTTTTA
ACCAATAGGCCGAAATCGGCAAAATCCCTTATAAATCAAAAGAATAGACCGAGATAGGGT
[37 nt withheld, positions 5591-5627]
AAAGAACGTGGACTCCAACGTCAAAGG
[49 nt withheld, positions 5655-5703]
T
[91 nt withheld, positions 5705-5795]
G
[124 nt withheld, positions 5797-5920]
CAGGTGGCACTTTTCGGGGAAATGTGCGCGGAACCCCTATTTGTTTATTTTTCTAAATACATTCAAATAT
GTATCCGCTCATGAGACAATAACCCTGATAAATGCTTCAATAATATTGAAAAAGGAAGAGTCCTGAGGCG
GAAAGAACCAGCTGTGGAATGTGTGTCAGTTAGGGTGTGGAAAGTCCCCAGGCTCCCCAGCAGGCAGAAG
TATGCAAAGCATGCATCTCAATTAGTCAGCAACCAGGTGTGGAAAGTCCCCAGGCTCCCCAGCAGGCAGA
AGTATGCAAAGCATGCATCTCAATTAGTCAGCAACCATAGTCCCGCCCCTAACTCCGCCCATCCCGCCCC
TAACTCCGCCCAGTTCCGCCCATTCTCCGCCCCATGGCTGACTAATTTTTTTTATTTATGCAGAGGCCGA
GGCCGCCTCGGCCTCTGAGCTATTCCAGAAGTAGTGAGGAGGCTTTTTTGGAGGCCTAGGCTTTTGCAAA
GATCGATCAAGAGACAGGATGAGGATCGTTTCGCATGATTGAACAAGATGGATTGCACGCAGGTTCTCCG
GCCGCTTGGGTGGAGAGGCTATTCGGCTATGACTGGGCACAACAGACAATCGGCTGCTCTGATGCCGCCG
TGTTCCGGCTGTCAGCGCAGGGGCGCCCGGTTCTTTTTGTCAAGACCGACCTGTCCGGTGCCCTGAATGA
ACTGCAAGACGAGGCAGCGCGGCTATCGTGGCTGGCCACGACGGGCGTTCCTTGCGCAGCTGTGCTCGAC
GTTGTCACTGAAGCGGGAAGGGACTGGCTGCTATTGGGCGAAGTGCCGGGGCAGGATCTCCTGTCATCTC
ACCTTGCTCCTGCCGAGAAAGTATCCATCATGGCTGATGCAATGCGGCGGCTGCATACGCTTGATCCGGC
TACCTGCCCATTCGACCACCAAGCGAAACATCGCATCGAGCGAGCACGTACTCGGATGGAAGCCGGTCTT
GTCGATCAGGATGATCTGGACGAAGAGCATCAGGGGCTCGCGCCAGCCGAACTGTTCGCCAGGCTCAAGG
CGAGCATGCCCGACGGCGAGGATCTCGTCGTGACCCATGGCGATGCCTGCTTGCCGAATATCATGGTGGA
AAATGGCCGCTTTTCTGGATTCATCGACTGTGGCCGGCTGGGTGTGGCGGACCGCTATCAGGACATAGCG
TTGGCTACCCGTGATATTGCTGAAGAGCTTGGCGGCGAATGGGCTGACCGCTTCCTCGTGCTTTACGGTA
TCGCCGCTCCCGATTCGCAGCGCATCGCCTTCTATCGCCTTCTTGACGAGTTCTTCTGAGCGGGACTCTG
GGGTTCGAAATGACCGACCAAGCGACGCCCAACCTGCCATCACGAGATTTCGATTCCACCGCCGCCTTCT
ATGAAAGGTTGGGCTTCGGAATCGTTTTCCGGGACGCCGGCTGGATGATCCTCCAGCGCGGGGATCTCAT
GCTGGAGTTCTTCGCCCACCCTAGGGGGAGGCTAACTGAAACACGGAAGGAGACAATACCGGAAGGAACC
CGCGCTATGACGGCAATAAAAAGACAGAATAAAACGCACGGTGTTGGGTCGTTTGTTCATAAACGCGGGG
TTCGGTCCCAGGGCTGGCACTCTGTCGATACCCCACCGAGACCCCATTGGGGCCAATACGCCCGCGTTTC
TTCCTTTTCCCCACCCCACCCCCCAAGTTCGGGTGAAGGCCCAGGGCTCGCAGCCAACGTCGGGGCGGCA
GGCCCTGCCATAGCCTCAGGTTACTCATATATACTTTAGATTGATTTAAAACTTCATTTTTAATTTAAAA
GGATCTAGGTGAAGATCCTTTTTGATAATCTCATGACCAAAATCCCTTAACGTGAGTTTTCGTTCCACTG
AGCGTCAGACCCCGTAGAAAAGATCAAAGGATCTTC
Features (pLannotate 1.2.2; 16 found; start..end, strand, type, name):
      1..589     +  rep_origin     ori: high-copy-number ColE1/pMB1/pBR322/pUC origin of replication
    764..1067    +  enhancer       CMV enhancer: human cytomegalovirus immediate early enhancer
   1068..1271    +  promoter       CMV promoter: human cytomegalovirus (CMV) immediate early promoter
   1311..1355    +  CDS            AviTag™: peptide tag that allows for enzymatic biotinylation
   1377..2093    +  CDS            EGFP: EGFP is a basic (constitutively fluorescent) green fluorescent protein published in 1996, derived from Aequorea victoria. It is reported to be a rapidly-maturing weak dimer with moderate acid sensitivity.
   2094..2112    +  misc_feature   MCS (fragment): multiple cloning site
   2115..4826    +  CDS            CDKL5 (fragment): CDKL5_HUMAN - Also known as STK9. Experimental evidence at protein level: Swiss-Prot protein existence level 1. Mediates phosphorylation of MECP2 (PubMed:15917271, PubMed:16935860). May regulate ciliogenesis (PubMed:29420175). From Homo sapiens (Human).
   5230..5314    +  CDS            large T antigen (fragment): large T antigen from SV40 (simian virus 40)
   5337..5458    +  polyA_signal   SV40 poly(A) signal: SV40 polyadenylation signal
   5492..5920    -  rep_origin     f1 ori (sequence partly withheld): f1 bacteriophage origin of replication; arrow indicates direction of (+) strand synthesis
   5947..6051    +  promoter       AmpR promoter: bla
   6053..6410    +  promoter       SV40 promoter: SV40 enhancer and early promoter
   6445..7239    +  CDS            NeoR/KanR: aminoglycoside phosphotransferase from Tn5; aph(3')-II (or nptII); confers resistance to neomycin, kanamycin, and G418 (Geneticin®)
   7260..7412    +  CDS            ble (fragment): BLE_KLEPN - Experimental evidence at protein level: Swiss-Prot protein existence level 1. Binding protein with a strong affinity to the bleomycin family of antibiotics. Binds to CL990; an antimitotic-antibiotic compound. From Klebsiella pneumoniae.
   7471..7518    +  polyA_signal   HSV TK poly(A) signal: herpes simplex virus thymidine kinase polyadenylation signal (Cole and Stacy, 1985)
   7609..7625    -  polyA_signal   bGH poly(A) signal (fragment): bovine growth hormone polyadenylation signal
