[The description below was written by a language model from this plasmid's Addgene catalogue record and pLannotate feature annotations shown in this document.]
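Description:
GFP-CDKL5(isoform-2) is a mammalian expression plasmid built on the pEGFP-C1 backbone for producing human cyclin-dependent kinase-like 5 (CDKL5) isoform 2, residues 1–1030, as an N-terminally tagged fluorescent fusion. It is maintained in E. coli at high copy through a ColE1/pUC-type origin and also carries an f1 phage origin. A single NeoR/KanR (aminoglycoside phosphotransferase) gene serves both hosts. A bacterial bla-type promoter drives it for kanamycin selection. The SV40 enhancer/early promoter, paired with an HSV TK polyadenylation signal, drives it in mammalian cells for G418 selection of stable transfectants.

The expression cassette uses the human CMV immediate-early enhancer and promoter. The open reading frame begins with an AviTag, a short peptide that can be enzymatically biotinylated, followed by EGFP, a remnant of the multiple cloning site, and then the CDKL5 coding sequence inserted between XhoI and BamHI sites. It is terminated by the SV40 polyadenylation signal. The automated annotation marks CDKL5 as a fragment covering only part of the insert region. This likely reflects a difference between the isoform 2 C-terminus and the reference protein used for matching, although the record does not say so. Small annotated fragments (large T antigen, ble, bGH poly(A)) appear to be backbone remnants rather than functional parts.

The record lists N8D and E569G changes in the insert. The depositor also notes an S477T substitution in an unstructured region that is not expected to affect function. The construct suits live or fixed imaging of CDKL5 localisation and pull-down or interaction studies, and it comes from work on CDKL5 binding to talin and to PDZ domains at the postsynaptic density.
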