Addgene plasmid #245901: GFP-CDKL5(isoform-2)
Purpose: Mammalian expression of CDKL5 isoform2 (1-1030) with N-terminal GFP
Depositing lab: Ben Goult. Depositing organization: University of Liverpool. Publication: Cyclin-dependent kinase-like 5 (CDKL5) binds to talin and is anchored at the postsynaptic density via direct interaction with PDZ domains. Otani Y, Goodall E, Srinivasan V, Ball NJ, Barnett SFH, Zech T, Saarikangas J, Goult BT. bioRxiv 2025.08.27.672337; doi: https://doi.org/10.1101/2025.08.27.672337.
Backbone
  Vector backbone: pEGFP-C1
  Vector type: Mammalian Expression
  Selectable markers: Neomycin (select with G418)
Growth in bacteria
  Bacterial resistance: Kanamycin, 50 μg/mL
  Growth temperature: 37°C
  Growth strain: DH5alpha
  Copy number: High Copy
Gene/Insert
  Gene/Insert name: CDKL5-1
  Species: H. sapiens (human)
  Mutation: N8D, E569G
  Entrez Gene: CDKL5 (a.k.a. CFAP247, DEE2, EIEE2, ISSX, STK9)
  Promoter: CMV
  Tag / fusion protein: GFP-Avitag (N terminal on insert)
  Cloning method: Restriction Enzyme; 5′ cloning site XhoI (not destroyed); 3′ cloning site BamHI (not destroyed)
  Sequencing primers: 5′ EGFP-C; 3′ SV40pA-R
Terms and licenses: Academic/Nonprofit Terms; Industry Terms: Not Available to Industry
Depositor comments: Please visit https://doi.org/10.1101/2025.08.27.672337 for bioRxiv preprint. Please note: This plasmid contains a S477T mutation in CDKL5. This mutation is in the unstructured region of the protein and is not expected to impact plasmid function.
How to cite: GFP-CDKL5(isoform-2) was a gift from Ben Goult (Addgene plasmid # 245901 ; http://n2t.net/addgene:245901 ; RRID:Addgene_245901)
